>Addgene plasmid #90685 | EZH2 E10.3 gRNA | addgene full sequence | sequence record 183229 | Addgene NGS Result
AGTGAGCGAGGAAGCGGAAGAGCGCCCAATACGCAAACCGCCTCTCCCCGCGCGTTGGCCGATTCATTAA
TGCAGCTGGCACGACAGGTTTCCCGACTGGAAAGCGGGCAGTGAGCGCAACGCAATTAATGTGAGTTAGC
TCACTCATTAGGCACCCCAGGCTTTACACTTTATGCTTCCGGCTCGTATGTTGTGTGGAATTGTGAGCGG
ATAACAATTTCACACAGGAAACAGCTATGACCATGATTACGCCAAGCGCGCAATTAACCCTCACTAAAGG
GAACAAAAGCTGGAGCTGCAAGCTTAATGTAGTCTTATGCAATACTCTTGTAGTCTTGCAACATGGTAAC
GATGAGTTAGCAACATGCCTTACAAGGAGAGAAAAAGCACCGTGCATGCCGATTGGTGGAAGTAAGGTGG
TACGATCGTGCCTTATTAGGAAGGCAACAGACGGGTCTGACATGGATTGGACGAACCACTGAATTGCCGC
ATTGCAGAGATATTGTATTTAAGTGCCTAGCTCGATACATAAACGGGTCTCTCTGGTTAGACCAGATCTG
AGCCTGGGAGCTCTCTGGCTAACTAGGGAACCCACTGCTTAAGCCTCAATAAAGCTTGCCTTGAGTGCTT
CAAGTAGTGTGTGCCCGTCTGTTGTGTGACTCTGGTAACTAGAGATCCCTCAGACCCTTTTAGTCAGTGT
GGAAAATCTCTAGCAGTGGCGCCCGAACAGGGACTTGAAAGCGAAAGGGAAACCAGAGGAGCTCTCTCGA
CGCAGGACTCGGCTTGCTGAAGCGCGCACGGCAAGAGGCGAGGGGCGGCGACTGGTGAGTACGCCAAAAA
TTTTGACTAGCGGAGGCTAGAAGGAGAGAGATGGGTGCGAGAGCGTCAGTATTAAGCGGGGGAGAATTAG
ATCGCGATGGGAAAAAATTCGGTTAAGGCCAGGGGGAAAGAAAAAATATAAATTAAAACATATAGTATGG
GCAAGCAGGGAGCTAGAACGATTCGCAGTTAATCCTGGCCTGTTAGAAACATCAGAAGGCTGTAGACAAA
TACTGGGACAGCTACAACCATCCCTTCAGACAGGATCAGAAGAACTTAGATCATTATATAATACAGTAGC
AACCCTCTATTGTGTGCATCAAAGGATAGAGATAAAAGACACCAAGGAAGCTTTAGACAAGATAGAGGAA
GAGCAAAACAAAAGTAAGACCACCGCACAGCAAGCGGCCGCTGATCTTCAGACCTGGAGGAGGAGATATG
AGGGACAATTGGAGAAGTGAATTATATAAATATAAAGTAGTAAAAATTGAACCATTAGGAGTAGCACCCA
CCAAGGCAAAGAGAAGAGTGGTGCAGAGAGAAAAAAGAGCAGTGGGAATAGGAGCTTTGTTCCTTGGGTT
CTTGGGAGCAGCAGGAAGCACTATGGGCGCAGCGTCAATGACGCTGACGGTACAGGCCAGACAATTATTG
TCTGGTATAGTGCAGCAGCAGAACAATTTGCTGAGGGCTATTGAGGCGCAACAGCATCTGTTGCAACTCA
CAGTCTGGGGCATCAAGCAGCTCCAGGCAAGAATCCTGGCTGTGGAAAGATACCTAAAGGATCAACAGCT
CCTGGGGATTTGGGGTTGCTCTGGAAAACTCATTTGCACCACTGCTGTGCCTTGGAATGCTAGTTGGAGT
AATAAATCTCTGGAACAGATTTGGAATCACACGACCTGGATGGAGTGGGACAGAGAAATTAACAATTACA
CAAGCTTAATACACTCCTTAATTGAAGAATCGCAAAACCAGCAAGAAAAGAATGAACAAGAATTATTGGA
ATTAGATAAATGGGCAAGTTTGTGGAATTGGTTTAACATAACAAATTGGCTGTGGTATATAAAATTATTC
ATAATGATAGTAGGAGGCTTGGTAGGTTTAAGAATAGTTTTTGCTGTACTTTCTATAGTGAATAGAGTTA
GGCAGGGATATTCACCATTATCGTTTCAGACCCACCTCCCAACCCCGAGGGGACCCAGAGAGGGCCTATT
TCCCATGATTCCTTCATATTTGCATATACGATACAAGGCTGTTAGAGAGATAATTAGAATTAATTTGACT
GTAAACACAAAGATATTAGTACAAAATACGTGACGTAGAAAGTAATAATTTCTTGGGTAGTTTGCAGTTT
TAAAATTATGTTTTAAAATGGACTATCATATGCTTACCGTAACTTGAAAGTATTTCGATTTCTTGGCTTT
ATATATCTTGTGGAAAGGACGAAACACCGGAGCTCATTGCGCGGGACTAGTTTAAGAGCTATGCTGGAAA
CAGCATAGCAAGTTTAAATAAGGCTAGTCCGTTATCAACTTGAAAAAGTGGCACCGAGTCGGTGCTTTTT
TTGAATTCTAGATCTTGAGACAAATGGCAGTATTCATCCACAATTTTAAAAGAAAAGGGGGGATTGGGGG
GTACAGTGCAGGGGAAAGAATAGTAGACATAATAGCAACAGACATACAAACTAAAGAATTACAAAAACAA
ATTACAAAAATTCAAAATTTTCGGGTTTATTACAGGGACAGCAGAGATCCACTTTGGCGCCGGCTCGAGT
GGCTCCGGTGCCCGTCAGTGGGCAGAGCGCACATCGCCCACAGTCCCCGAGAAGTTGGGGGGAGGGGTCG
GCAATTGAACCGGTGCCTAGAGAAGGTGGCGCGGGGTAAACTGGGAAAGTGATGTCGTGTACTGGCTCCG
CCTTTTTCCCGAGGGTGGGGGAGAACCGTATATAAGTGCAGTAGTCGCCGTGAACGTTCTTTTTCGCAAC
GGGTTTGCCGCCAGAACACAGGTGTCGTGACGCGGGATCCGCCACCATGACCGAGTACAAGCCCACGGTG
CGCCTCGCCACCCGCGACGACGTCCCCAGGGCCGTACGCACCCTCGCCGCCGCGTTCGCCGACTACCCCG
CCACGCGCCACACCGTCGATCCGGACCGCCACATCGAGCGGGTCACCGAGCTGCAAGAACTCTTCCTCAC
GCGCGTCGGGCTCGACATCGGCAAGGTGTGGGTCGCGGACGACGGCGCCGCGGTGGCGGTCTGGACCACG
CCGGAGAGCGTCGAAGCGGGGGCGGTGTTCGCCGAGATCGGCCCGCGCATGGCCGAGTTGAGCGGTTCCC
GGCTGGCCGCGCAGCAACAGATGGAAGGCCTCCTGGCGCCGCACCGGCCCAAGGAGCCCGCGTGGTTCCT
GGCCACCGTCGGAGTCTCGCCCGACCACCAGGGCAAGGGTCTGGGCAGCGCCGTCGTGCTCCCCGGAGTG
GAGGCGGCCGAGCGCGCCGGGGTGCCCGCCTTCCTGGAGACCTCCGCGCCCCGCAACCTCCCCTTCTACG
AGCGGCTCGGCTTCACCGTCACCGCCGACGTCGAGGTGCCCGAAGGACCGCGCACCTGGTGCATGACCCG
CAAGCCCGGTGCCTGAACGCGTTAAGTCGACAATCAACCTCTGGATTACAAAATTTGTGAAAGATTGACT
GGTATTCTTAACTATGTTGCTCCTTTTACGCTATGTGGATACGCTGCTTTAATGCCTTTGTATCATGCTA
TTGCTTCCCGTATGGCTTTCATTTTCTCCTCCTTGTATAAATCCTGGTTGCTGTCTCTTTATGAGGAGTT
GTGGCCCGTTGTCAGGCAACGTGGCGTGGTGTGCACTGTGTTTGCTGACGCAACCCCCACTGGTTGGGGC
ATTGCCACCACCTGTCAGCTCCTTTCCGGGACTTTCGCTTTCCCCCTCCCTATTGCCACGGCGGAACTCA
TCGCCGCCTGCCTTGCCCGCTGCTGGACAGGGGCTCGGCTGTTGGGCACTGACAATTCCGTGGTGTTGTC
GGGGAAATCATCGTCCTTTCCTTGGCTGCTCGCCTGTGTTGCCACCTGGATTCTGCGCGGGACGTCCTTC
TGCTACGTCCCTTCGGCCCTCAATCCAGCGGACCTTCCTTCCCGCGGCCTGCTGCCGGCTCTGCGGCCTC
TTCCGCGTCTTCGCCTTCGCCCTCAGACGAGTCGGATCTCCCTTTGGGCCGCCTCCCCGCGTCGACTTTA
AGACCAATGACTTACAAGGCAGCTGTAGATCTTAGCCACTTTTTAAAAGAAAAGGGGGGACTGGAAGGGC
TAATTCACTCCCAACGAAGACAAGATCTGCTTTTTGCTTGTACTGGGTCTCTCTGGTTAGACCAGATCTG
AGCCTGGGAGCTCTCTGGCTAACTAGGGAACCCACTGCTTAAGCCTCAATAAAGCTTGCCTTGAGTGCTT
CAAGTAGTGTGTGCCCGTCTGTTGTGTGACTCTGGTAACTAGAGATCCCTCAGACCCTTTTAGTCAGTGT
GGAAAATCTCTAGCAGTACGTATAGTAGTTCATGTCATCTTATTATTCAGTATTTATAACTTGCAAAGAA
ATGAATATCAGAGAGTGAGAGGAACTTGTTTATTGCAGCTTATAATGGTTACAAATAAAGCAATAGCATC
ACAAATTTCACAAATAAAGCATTTTTTTCACTGCATTCTAGTTGTGGTTTGTCCAAACTCATCAATGTAT
CTTATCATGTCTGGCTCTAGCTATCCCGCCCCTAACTCCGCCCATCCCGCCCCTAACTCCGCCCAGTTCC
GCCCATTCTCCGCCCCATGGCTGACTAATTTTTTTTATTTATGCAGAGGCCGAGGCCGCCTCGGCCTCTG
AGCTATTCCAGAAGTAGTGAGGAGGCTTTTTTGGAGGCCTAGGGACGTACCCAATTCGCCCTATAGTGAG
TCGTATTACGCGCGCTCACTGGCCGTCGTTTTACAACGTCGTGACTGGGAAAACCCTGGCGTTACCCAAC
TTAATCGCCTTGCAGCACATCCCCCTTTCGCCAGCTGGCGTAATAGCGAAGAGGCCCGCACCGATCGCCC
TTCCCAACAGTTGCGCAGCCTGAATGGCGAATGGG
[124 nt withheld, positions 4936-5059]
C
[91 nt withheld, positions 5061-5151]
A
[49 nt withheld, positions 5153-5201]
CCTTTGACGTTGGAGTCCACGTTCTTT
[37 nt withheld, positions 5229-5265]
ACCCTATCTCGGTCTATTCTTTTGATTTATAAGGGATTTTGCCGATTTCGGCCTATTGGTTAAAAAATGA
GCTGATTTAACAAAAATTTAACGCGAATTTTAACAAAATATTAACGCTTACAATTTAGGTGGCACTTTTC
GGGGAAATGTGCGCGGAACCCCTATTTGTTTATTTTTCTAAATACATTCAAATATGTATCCGCTCATGAG
ACAATAACCCTGATAAATGCTTCAATAATATTGAAAAAGGAAGAGTATGAGTATTCAACATTTCCGTGTC
GCCCTTATTCCCTTTTTTGCGGCATTTTGCCTTCCTGTTTTTGCTCACCCAGAAACGCTGGTGAAAGTAA
AAGATGCTGAAGATCAGTTGGGTGCACGAGTGGGTTACATCGAACTGGATCTCAACAGCGGTAAGATCCT
TGAGAGTTTTCGCCCCGAAGAACGTTTTCCAATGATGAGCACTTTTAAAGTTCTGCTATGTGGCGCGGTA
TTATCCCGTATTGACGCCGGGCAAGAGCAACTCGGTCGCCGCATACACTATTCTCAGAATGACTTGGTTG
AGTACTCACCAGTCACAGAAAAGCATCTTACGGATGGCATGACAGTAAGAGAATTATGCAGTGCTGCCAT
AACCATGAGTGATAACACTGCGGCCAACTTACTTCTGACAACGATCGGAGGACCGAAGGAGCTAACCGCT
TTTTTGCACAACATGGGGGATCATGTAACTCGCCTTGATCGTTGGGAACCGGAGCTGAATGAAGCCATAC
CAAACGACGAGCGTGACACCACGATGCCTGTAGCAATGGCAACAACGTTGCGCAAACTATTAACTGGCGA
ACTACTTACTCTAGCTTCCCGGCAACAATTAATAGACTGGATGGAGGCGGATAAAGTTGCAGGACCACTT
CTGCGCTCGGCCCTTCCGGCTGGCTGGTTTATTGCTGATAAATCTGGAGCCGGTGAGCGTGGGTCTCGCG
GTATCATTGCAGCACTGGGGCCAGATGGTAAGCCCTCCCGTATCGTAGTTATCTACACGACGGGGAGTCA
GGCAACTATGGATGAACGAAATAGACAGATCGCTGAGATAGGTGCCTCACTGATTAAGCATTGGTAACTG
TCAGACCAAGTTTACTCATATATACTTTAGATTGATTTAAAACTTCATTTTTAATTTAAAAGGATCTAGG
TGAAGATCCTTTTTGATAATCTCATGACCAAAATCCCTTAACGTGAGTTTTCGTTCCACTGAGCGTCAGA
CCCCGTAGAAAAGATCAAAGGATCTTCTTGAGATCCTTTTTTTCTGCGCGTAATCTGCTGCTTGCAAACA
AAAAAACCACCGCTACCAGCGGTGGTTTGTTTGCCGGATCAAGAGCTACCAACTCTTTTTCCGAAGGTAA
CTGGCTTCAGCAGAGCGCAGATACCAAATACTGTTCTTCTAGTGTAGCCGTAGTTAGGCCACCACTTCAA
GAACTCTGTAGCACCGCCTACATACCTCGCTCTGCTAATCCTGTTACCAGTGGCTGCTGCCAGTGGCGAT
AAGTCGTGTCTTACCGGGTTGGACTCAAGACGATAGTTACCGGATAAGGCGCAGCGGTCGGGCTGAACGG
GGGGTTCGTGCACACAGCCCAGCTTGGAGCGAACGACCTACACCGAACTGAGATACCTACAGCGTGAGCT
ATGAGAAAGCGCCACGCTTCCCGAAGGGAGAAAGGCGGACAGGTATCCGGTAAGCGGCAGGGTCGGAACA
GGAGAGCGCACGAGGGAGCTTCCAGGGGGAAACGCCTGGTATCTTTATAGTCCTGTCGGGTTTCGCCACC
TCTGACTTGAGCGTCGATTTTTGTGATGCTCGTCAGGGGGGCGGAGCCTATGGAAAAACGCCAGCAACGC
GGCCTTTTTACGGTTCCTGGCCTTTTGCTGGCCTTTTGCTCACATGTTCTTTCCTGCGTTATCCCCTGAT
TCTGTGGATAACCGTATTACCGCCTTTGAGTGAGCTGATACCGCTCGCCGCAGCCGAACGACCGAGCGCA
GCGAGTC
Features (pLannotate 1.2.2; 27 found; start..end, strand, type, name):
     22..114     +  CDS            lacI (fragment): lac repressor; lacI; The lac repressor binds to the lac operator to inhibit transcription in E. coli. This inhibition can be relieved by adding lactose or isopropyl-β-D-thiogalactopyranoside (IPTG).
    127..148     +  protein_bind   CAP binding site: CAP binding activates transcription in the presence of cAMP. E. coli catabolite activator protein
    163..193     +  promoter       lac promoter: promoter for the E. coli lac operon
    201..217     +  protein_bind   lac operator: The lac repressor binds to the lac operator to inhibit transcription in E. coli. This inhibition can be relieved by adding lactose or isopropyl-β-D-thiogalactopyranoside (IPTG). lac repressor encoded by lacI
    262..280     +  promoter       T3 promoter: promoter for bacteriophage T3 RNA polymerase
    308..534     +  promoter       RSV promoter: Rous sarcoma virus enhancer/promoter
    535..715     +  LTR            5' LTR (truncated): truncated 5' long terminal repeat (LTR) from HIV-1
    762..887     +  misc_feature   HIV-1 Ψ: packaging signal of human immunodeficiency virus type 1
    871..1234    +  CDS            HIV-1 gag (fragment): gag protein from human immunodeficiency virus 1; gag
   1380..1613    +  misc_feature   RRE: The Rev response element (RRE) of HIV-1 allows for Rev-dependent mRNA export from the nucleus to the cytoplasm.
   1990..2016    +  CDS            Rev (fragment): human immunodeficiency virus 1 (HIV-1) Rev protein; rev; enhances nuclear export of unspliced and incompletely spliced viral mRNAs
   2020..2260    +  promoter       U6 promoter: RNA polymerase III promoter for human U6 snRNA
   2308..2375    +  misc_RNA       tracrRNA (fragment): trans-activating CRISPR RNA for the Streptococcus pyogenes CRISPR/Cas9 system
   2424..2541    +  misc_feature   cPPT/CTS: central polypurine tract and central termination sequence of HIV-1
   2610..2821    +  promoter       EF-1α core promoter: core promoter for human elongation factor EF-1α
   2847..3446    +  CDS            PuroR (fragment): puromycin N-acetyltransferase; pac from Streptomyces; confers resistance to puromycin
   3462..4050    +  misc_feature   WPRE: woodchuck hepatitis virus posttranscriptional regulatory element
   4101..4120    +  misc_feature   cPPT/CTS (fragment): central polypurine tract and central termination sequence of HIV-1
   4122..4355    +  LTR            3' LTR (ΔU3): self-inactivating 3' long terminal repeat (LTR) from HIV-1
   4433..4554    +  polyA_signal   SV40 poly(A) signal: SV40 polyadenylation signal
   4594..4729    +  rep_origin     SV40 ori: SV40 origin of replication
   4750..4768    -  promoter       T7 promoter: promoter for bacteriophage T7 RNA polymerase
   4776..4931    +  CDS            lacZα (fragment): LacZα fragment of β-galactosidase; lacZ fragment
   4936..5364    +  rep_origin     f1 ori (sequence partly withheld): f1 bacteriophage origin of replication; arrow indicates direction of (+) strand synthesis
   5417..5521    +  promoter       AmpR promoter: bla
   5522..6382    +  CDS            AmpR: β-lactamase; bla; confers resistance to ampicillin, carbenicillin, and related antibiotics
   6553..7141    +  rep_origin     ori: high-copy-number ColE1/pMB1/pBR322/pUC origin of replication
