[The description below was written by a language model from this plasmid's Addgene catalogue record and pLannotate feature annotations shown in this document.]
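Description:
EZH2 E10.3 gRNA is a third-generation lentiviral CRISPR guide plasmid built on the pLenti-sgRNA backbone and designed to target human EZH2. It is propagated in E. coli through a high-copy ColE1/pUC-type origin with ampicillin selection (AmpR/bla), and it also carries an f1 origin and an SV40 origin. The catalogue lists the empty backbone as 9,151 bp, whereas the sequenced record is 7,302 nt. This difference would fit loss of a stuffer when the guide was cloned between two BsmBI sites, both of which were destroyed, but the record does not explain it.

The viral genome is transcribed from an RSV promoter fused to a truncated HIV-1 5' LTR, which makes packaging Tat-independent. It also includes the Ψ packaging signal with a gag fragment, the Rev response element for nuclear export of the genomic RNA, a cPPT/CTS element, and a self-inactivating ΔU3 3' LTR followed by an SV40 polyadenylation signal.

Two expression units lie between the LTRs. A human U6 RNA polymerase III promoter drives the EZH2-specific spacer joined to the Streptococcus pyogenes guide scaffold, annotated as a tracrRNA fragment. An EF-1α core promoter drives puromycin N-acetyltransferase for selecting transduced mammalian cells, and a WPRE boosts transcript expression.

No Cas9 is annotated, so the nuclease must be supplied separately in the target cells. The plasmid belongs to a guide series used for a large-scale analysis of Cas9-mediated knockouts of cell-cycle genes in human cell lines. The depositor notes that the listed guide sequence includes the 5' BsmBI overhang in addition to the spacer itself.
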