Addgene plasmid #90685: EZH2 E10.3 gRNA
Purpose: 3rd generation lentiviral gRNA plasmid targeting human EZH2
Depositing lab: Iain Cheeseman. Depositing organization: Whitehead Institute for Biomedical Research. Publication: Large-Scale Analysis of CRISPR/Cas9 Cell-Cycle Knockouts Reveals the Diversity of p53-Dependent Responses to Cell-Cycle Defects. McKinley KL, Cheeseman IM. Dev Cell. 2017 Feb 27;40(4):405-420.e2. doi: 10.1016/j.devcel.2017.01.012. Epub 2017 Feb 16. PubMed 28216383.
Backbone
  Vector backbone: pLenti-sgRNA
  Backbone manufacturer: Eric Lander & David Sabatini labs (Addgene plasmid #71409)
  Backbone size w/o insert (bp): 9151
  Vector type: Lentiviral, CRISPR
  Selectable markers: Puromycin
Growth in bacteria
  Bacterial resistance: Ampicillin, 100 μg/mL
  Growth temperature: 37°C
  Growth strain: NEB Stable
  Copy number: Unknown
Gene/Insert
  Gene/Insert name: EZH2 (Guide Designation E10.3) (alt name: pKMKO series)
  gRNA/shRNA sequence: CACCgGAGCTCATTGCGCGGGACTA
  Species: H. sapiens (human)
  Promoter: U6
  Cloning method: Restriction Enzyme; 5′ cloning site BsmBI (destroyed during cloning); 3′ cloning site BsmBI (destroyed during cloning)
  Sequencing primers: 5′ hU6-F (5'-GAGGGCCTATTTCCCATGATT-3'); 3′ EF1a-R (5'-CACGGCGACTACTGCACTTA-3')
Terms and licenses: Academic/Nonprofit Terms; Industry Terms: Not Available to Industry
Depositor comments: Please note that gRNA target sequence listed is not strictly the 20nt spacer sequence, but also contains the 5' BsmBI overhang. For more information about knockout human cell lines generated using this plasmid, please see http://cellcycleknockouts.wi.mit.edu/ .
How to cite: EZH2 E10.3 gRNA was a gift from Iain Cheeseman (Addgene plasmid # 90685 ; http://n2t.net/addgene:90685 ; RRID:Addgene_90685)
